Addgene plasmid #175910: pDL74
Purpose: pENTRY for Gateway LR reaction
Depositing lab: Nemo Peeters. Depositing organization: CNRS UMR 2594, INRA UMR 0441, Laboratoire des Interactions Plantes Micro-organismes (LIPM). Publication: An NLR integrated domain toolkit to identify plant pathogen effector targets. Landry D, Mila I, Sabbagh CRR, Zaffuto M, Pouzet C, Tremousaygue D, Dabos P, Deslandes L, Peeters N. Plant J. 2023 Sep;115(5):1443-1457. doi: 10.1111/tpj.16331. Epub 2023 Jul 24. PubMed 37248633.
Backbone
  Vector backbone: pDONOR207
  Vector type: pENTRY clone
Growth in bacteria
  Bacterial resistance: Gentamicin, 10 μg/mL
  Growth temperature: 37°C
  Growth strain: DH5alpha
  Copy number: High Copy
Gene/Insert
  Gene/Insert name: ID#31
  Species: Solanum lycopersicum M82
  Cloning method: Gateway Cloning
  Sequencing primers: 5′ n/a
Terms and licenses: Academic/Nonprofit Terms; Industry Terms: Not Available to Industry
Depositor comments: Please visit https://www.biorxiv.org/content/10.1101/2021.08.23.457316v2 for bioRxiv preprint.
How to cite: pDL74 was a gift from Nemo Peeters (Addgene plasmid # 175910 ; http://n2t.net/addgene:175910 ; RRID:Addgene_175910)
