[The description below was written by a language model from this plasmid's Addgene catalogue record and pLannotate feature annotations shown in this document.]
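Description:
pDL74 is a Gateway entry clone built on the pDONR207-type backbone (recorded as "pDONOR207"), a small (about 4.3 kb) bacterial plasmid used to hold an insert for later transfer into destination vectors. It replicates in E. coli from a high-copy ColE1/pUC-type origin and is selected with gentamicin. Resistance comes from the aacC1 gentamicin acetyltransferase gene, which is driven by a class 1 integron Pc promoter. The annotation also finds two kanamycin-resistance fragments on either side of the gentamicin cassette. This arrangement suggests that the gentamicin cassette interrupts an older KanR gene, so kanamycin is not expected to be a working marker, and the catalogue lists gentamicin only. The rrnB T1 and T2 terminators lie upstream of the cloning region and shield the insert from read-through transcription from the backbone.

The payload is "ID#31" from Solanum lycopersicum cultivar M82, which sits between the attL1 and attL2 sites. The associated work describes a toolkit of NLR integrated domains for finding plant pathogen effector targets, so the insert is presumably one such integrated domain. The record does not define ID#31 further. Automated annotation matches part of the insert to a fragment of a rice germin-like protein implicated in broad-spectrum disease resistance. This points to a germin-like (cupin) domain, but it is a similarity match to a rice protein and does not identify the tomato sequence. No promoter, tag or reporter is annotated around the insert, as expected for an entry clone. The attL sites allow LR Clonase recombination to move the insert directionally into attR-containing destination vectors, and these supply the expression elements for downstream assays.
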