Features (pLannotate 1.2.2; 11 found; start..end, strand, type, name):
     28..127     +  protein_bind   attL1: mutant version of attL; recombination site for the Gateway® LR reaction LR Clonase™
    484..1047    +  CDS            GL811_ORYSJ (fragment): Experimental evidence at protein level: Swiss-Prot protein existence level 1. Plays role in broad-spectrum disease resistance. Probably has no oxalate oxidase activity even if the active site is conserved. From Oryza sativa subsp. japonica (Rice).
   1049..1148    -  protein_bind   attL2: mutant version of attL; recombination site for the Gateway® LR reaction LR Clonase™
   1271..1897    +  CDS            KanR (fragment): aminoglycoside phosphotransferase; aph(3')-Ia; confers resistance to kanamycin in bacteria or G418 (Geneticin®) in eukaryotes
   1931..2464    -  CDS            GmR: gentamycin acetyltransferase; aacC1; confers resistance to gentamycin
   2653..2681    -  promoter       Pc promoter: intI1 (promoter lies within the coding sequence); class 1 integron promoter
   2659..3006    -  CDS            YPR2_ECOLX (fragment): Protein predicted: Swiss-Prot protein existence level 4. From Escherichia coli.
   3011..3195    +  CDS            KanR (fragment): aminoglycoside phosphotransferase; aph(3')-Ia; confers resistance to kanamycin in bacteria or G418 (Geneticin®) in eukaryotes
   3338..3926    +  rep_origin     ori: high-copy-number ColE1/pMB1/pBR322/pUC origin of replication
   4061..4088    -  terminator     rrnB T2 terminator: transcription terminator T2 from the E. coli rrnB gene
   4220..4263    +  terminator     rrnB T1 terminator: Escherichia coli rrnB; transcription terminator T1 from the E. coli rrnB gene
>Addgene plasmid #175910 | pDL74 | addgene full sequence | sequence record 375425 | Addgene NGS Result
GTTAACGCTAGCATGGATCTCGGGCCCCAAATAATGATTTTATTTTGACTGATAGTGACCTGTTCGTTGC
AACAAATTGATGAGCAATGCTTTTTTATAATGCCAACTTTGTACAAAAAAGCAGGCTTCGAAGGAGATAG
AACCATGAAGATCCAGGGCATAACTGTGTGCTCAGTGTACACAATTGACTGGAAAGTCTGGATTGCGGGT
ATCGAATTTTATTTGATAATCCATAATGAGCAGAAGAATGTGAAGCTGATTTATAGCCCGACTTGCTATG
GTCTTCCTGAAGCCCAAAACGAAATGTTATGGTTCACCCATTTGATATTTCTGAGTCAGCTGGATGCTGG
TGACACCTTGAATGTCTCAGTTGTTACTATGGAGGGTTTTAGCATCAAGGAAATGGGTATTCACTTGATG
CATGATGAGCAAGTAGACATGATTTTGAACTCAAACAGTCATGAAATGCAGAAAGATTATCCTTATCAGG
GGATGACGCCTGCCAAACGTCAAGGGCTTGTAGATTTATACTGTTTTGTTTTCGTGAATGGAAAAGTTTG
CAAGGATCCAAAACTTGTGACGGCTGATGACTTCTTCAGATCAGGCCTAAACAAGCCTGGAAATACTTGG
ATCAATTGTTACTGCATTTCTTTAGCTCGCATTGATTTTGCACGACGTGGTCTCAATCCACCTCATACAC
ATCCTAGAGGAACTGAGGTTCTTGTTCTTCTTAAGGGAAGACTTTATGTTGGTTTCGTCCTTTCTAACCC
TGGCCCAAATATGAAGAACAAGTTATTCACCAAGATTCTGAACCCCGGTGATGTATTTGTTTTTCCTGAA
GGTCTACTTCATTTTCAACTTAATGTGGGAAAGAGTAATGCCATTGCATTTGCTGGTCTGAGCAGCCAAA
ATCCAGGAGTTATCACAATTGCAAATGCAGTATTTGGTTCAGATCCACCAATTAACCATAATGTCCTCGC
TAAAGCATTTCAAGTTGACAAGAAAGTGATTGATGATCTTCAGCAACAGTTTTGGTGGGATAATAACGAC
CCAGCTTTCTTGTACAAAGTTGGCATTATAAGAAAGCATTGCTTATCAATTTGTTGCAACGAACAGGTCA
CTATCAGTCAAAATAAAATCATTATTTGCCATCCAGCTGCAGCTCTGGCCCGTGTCTCAAAATCTCTGAT
GTTACATTGCACAAGATAAAAATATATCATCATGAACAATAAAACTGTCTGCTTACATAAACAGTAATAC
AAGGGGTGTTATGAGCCATATTCAACGGGAAACGTCGAGGCCGCGATTAAATTCCAACATGGATGCTGAT
TTATATGGGTATAAATGGGCTCGCGATAATGTCGGGCAATCAGGTGCGACAATCTATCGCTTGTATGGGA
AGCCCGATGCGCCAGAGTTGTTTCTGAAACATGGCAAAGGTAGCGTTGCCAATGATGTTACAGATGAGAT
GGTCAGACTAAACTGGCTGACGGAATTTATGCCTCTTCCGACCATCAAGCATTTTATCCGTACTCCTGAT
GATGCATGGTTACTCACCACTGCGATCCCCGGAAAAACAGCATTCCAGGTATTAGAAGAATATCCTGATT
CAGGTGAAAATATTGTTGATGCGCTGGCAGTGTTCCTGCGCCGGTTGCATTCGATTCCTGTTTGTAATTG
TCCTTTTAACAGCGATCGCGTATTTCGTCTCGCTCAGGCGCAATCACGAATGAATAACGGTTTGGTTGAT
GCGAGTGATTTTGATGACGAGCGTAATGGCTGGCCTGTTGAACAAGTCTGGAAAGAAATGCATAAACTTT
TGCCATTCTCACCGGATTCAGTCGTCACTCATGGTGATTTCTCACTTGATAACCTTATTTTTGACGAGGG
GAAATTAGGCCGGGAAGCCGATCTCGGCTTGAACGAATTGTTAGGTGGCGGTACTTGGGTCGATATCAAA
GTGCATCACTTCTTCCCGTATGCCCAACTTTGTATAGAGAGCCACTGCGGGATCGTCACCGTAATCTGCT
TGCACGTAGATCACATAAGCACCAAGCGCGTTGGCCTCATGCTTGAGGAGATTGATGAGCGCGGTGGCAA
TGCCCTGCCTCCGGTGCTCGCCGGAGACTGCGAGATCATAGATATAGATCTCACTACGCGGCTGCTCAAA
CTTGGGCAGAACGTAAGCCGCGAGAGCGCCAACAACCGCTTCTTGGTCGAAGGCAGCAAGCGCGATGAAT
GTCTTACTACGGAGCAAGTTCCCGAGGTAATCGGAGTCCGGCTGATGTTGGGAGTAGGTGGCTACGTCTC
CGAACTCACGACCGAAAAGATCAAGAGCAGCCCGCATGGATTTGACTTGGTCAGGGCCGAGCCTACATGT
GCGAATGATGCCCATACTTGAGCCACCTAACTTTGTTTTAGGGCGACTGCCCTGCTGCGTAACATCGTTG
CTGCTGCGTAACATCGTTGCTGCTCCATAACATCAAACATCGACCCACGGCGTAACGCGCTTGCTGCTTG
GATGCCCGAGGCATAGACTGTACAAAAAAACAGTCATAACAAGCCATGAAAACCGCCACTGCGCCGTTAC
CACCGCTGCGTTCGGTCAAGGTTCTGGACCAGTTGCGTGAGCGCATACGCTACTTGCATTACAGTTTACG
AACCGAACAGGCTTATGTCAACTGGGTTCGTGCCTTCATCCGTTTCCACGGTGTGCGTCACCCGGCAACC
TTGGGCAGCAGCGAAGTCGAGGCATTTCTGTCCTGGCTGGCGAACGAGCGCAAGGTTTCGGTCTCCACGC
ATCGTCAGGCATTGGCGGCCTTGCTGTTCTTCTACGGCAAGGTGCTGTGCACGGATCTGCCCTGGCTTCA
GGAGATCGGAAGACCTCGGCCGTCGCGGCGCTTGCCGGTGGTGCTGACCCCGGATGAAGTGGTTCGCATC
CTCGGTTTTCTGGAAGGCGAGCATCGTTTGTTCGCCCAGGACTCTAGCTATAGTTCTAGTGGTTGGCTAC
TAATAGGTTGTATTGATGTTGGACGAGTCGGAATCGCAGACCGATACCAGGATCTTGCCATCCTATGGAA
CTGCCTCGGTGAGTTTTCTCCTTCATTACAGAAACGGCTTTTTCAAAAATATGGTATTGATAATCCTGAT
ATGAATAAATTGCAGTTTCATTTGATGCTCGATGAGTTTTTCTAATCAGAATTGGTTAATTGGTTGTAAC
ACTGGCAGAGCATTACGCTGACTTGACGGGACGGCGCAAGCTCATGACCAAAATCCCTTAACGTGAGTTT
TCGTTCCACTGAGCGTCAGACCCCGTAGAAAAGATCAAAGGATCTTCTTGAGATCCTTTTTTTCTGCGCG
TAATCTGCTGCTTGCAAACAAAAAAACCACCGCTACCAGCGGTGGTTTGTTTGCCGGATCAAGAGCTACC
AACTCTTTTTCCGAAGGTAACTGGCTTCAGCAGAGCGCAGATACCAAATACTGTTCTTCTAGTGTAGCCG
TAGTTAGGCCACCACTTCAAGAACTCTGTAGCACCGCCTACATACCTCGCTCTGCTAATCCTGTTACCAG
TGGCTGCTGCCAGTGGCGATAAGTCGTGTCTTACCGGGTTGGACTCAAGACGATAGTTACCGGATAAGGC
GCAGCGGTCGGGCTGAACGGGGGGTTCGTGCACACAGCCCAGCTTGGAGCGAACGACCTACACCGAACTG
AGATACCTACAGCGTGAGCTATGAGAAAGCGCCACGCTTCCCGAAGGGAGAAAGGCGGACAGGTATCCGG
TAAGCGGCAGGGTCGGAACAGGAGAGCGCACGAGGGAGCTTCCAGGGGGAAACGCCTGGTATCTTTATAG
TCCTGTCGGGTTTCGCCACCTCTGACTTGAGCGTCGATTTTTGTGATGCTCGTCAGGGGGGCGGAGCCTA
TGGAAAAACGCCAGCAACGCGGCCTTTTTACGGTTCCTGGCCTTTTGCTGGCCTTTTGCTCACATGTTCT
TTCCTGCGTTATCCCCTGATTCTGTGGATAACCGTATTACCGCTAGCCAGGAAGAGTTTGTAGAAACGCA
AAAAGGCCATCCGTCAGGATGGCCTTCTGCTTAGTTTGATGCCTGGCAGTTTATGGCGGGCGTCCTGCCC
GCCACCCTCCGGGCCGTTGCTTCACAACGTTCAAATCCGCTCCCGGCGGATTTGTCCTACTCAGGAGAGC
GTTCACCGACAAACAACAGATAAAACGAAAGGCCCAGTCTTCCGACTGAGCCTTTCGTTTTATTTGATGC
CTGGCAGTTCCCTACTCTCGC
